Addgene plasmid #13304: pCI-Neo-gp78 R2M / JM21
Depositing lab: Allan Weissman. Depositing organization: National Cancer Institute (NCI). Publication: The tumor autocrine motility factor receptor, gp78, is a ubiquitin protein ligase implicated in degradation from the endoplasmic reticulum. Fang S, Ferrone M, Yang C, Jensen JP, Tiwari S, Weissman AM. Proc Natl Acad Sci U S A. 2001 Dec 4. 98(25):14422-7. 10.1073/pnas.251401598 PubMed 11724934.
Backbone
  Vector backbone: pCI-neo
  Backbone manufacturer: Promega
  Backbone size w/o insert (bp): 5472
  Vector type: Mammalian Expression
  Selectable markers: Neomycin (select with G418)
Growth in bacteria
  Bacterial resistance: Ampicillin, 100 μg/mL
  Growth temperature: 37°C
  Growth strain: DH5alpha
  Copy number: Unknown
Gene/Insert
  Gene/Insert name: gp78 (alt name: AMFR)
  Species: H. sapiens (human)
  Insert size (bp): 1900
  Mutation: C356G ; H362A
  GenBank ID: NM_001144
  Entrez Gene: AMFR (a.k.a. GP78, RNF45, SPG89)
  Cloning method: Restriction Enzyme; 5′ cloning site XhoI (not destroyed); 3′ cloning site NotI (not destroyed)
  Sequencing primers: 5′ T7; 3′ T3
Terms and licenses: Academic/Nonprofit Terms; Industry Terms: Not Available to Industry
How to cite: pCI-Neo-gp78 R2M / JM21 was a gift from Allan Weissman (Addgene plasmid # 13304 ; http://n2t.net/addgene:13304 ; RRID:Addgene_13304)
