[The description below was written by a language model from this plasmid's Addgene catalogue record.]
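Description:
pCI-Neo-gp78 R2M / JM21 is a mammalian expression plasmid built on the commercial pCI-neo backbone (about 5.5 kb without insert). It carries a roughly 1.9 kb human cDNA for gp78, also known as AMFR or RNF45, the tumor autocrine motility factor receptor. The insert was placed between the XhoI and NotI sites of the polylinker, and both sites remain intact, so it can be excised or exchanged. The plasmid is propagated in E. coli under ampicillin selection, and a neomycin resistance marker allows G418 selection of stably transfected mammalian cells. The record does not list the promoter or other regulatory elements. In general, pCI-neo drives inserts from the CMV immediate-early enhancer/promoter with a downstream chimeric intron and an SV40 late polyadenylation signal. The polylinker is flanked by T7 and T3 sites, which are the recorded sequencing primers. No epitope tag or reporter is recorded.

The defining feature of this version is a pair of point substitutions, C356G and H362A. The "R2M" name and the associated publication, which identifies gp78 as a ubiquitin protein ligase involved in degradation from the endoplasmic reticulum, suggest that these changes lie in the RING finger domain, although the record does not state this explicitly. Replacing cysteine and histidine residues in a RING finger would be expected to disrupt zinc coordination and impair E3 ligase activity. The construct is therefore most plausibly used as a ligase-deficient control alongside wild-type gp78 in transfection studies of ubiquitination and ER-associated degradation.
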