>Addgene plasmid #13304 | pCI-Neo-gp78 R2M / JM21 | addgene partial sequence | sequence record 19663 | 13304 with EBVrev
TCGAAGCATTAACCCTCACTAAAGGGAAGCGGCCGCCCGGGTCGACTCTAGTAACGGCCGCCAGTGTGCT
GGAATTCGGCTTCGCTAGGAGGTCTGCTGCTTCTGAAGCCTCCGTTCCGCGGCGGCAGCCAGCATCCTTC
GACGCAGGGTCACGGGGTCAGAGGACGCACCTTCCGAGGGGAGGAAGCTCTCTGAGGCCGCATCATCTTC
AGAACTTTTGTTCAAGAAACGTTTGCGAGCTTGCTGGAGGAGTTCGTCCTTACGCTGCACCAGCATGCGC
TGTCTCTCATCAGCAGACTTGGAGAAGCGGCTCCCACGAGCCTCGAAGTCTTCCACCTCACTGGGCTCCA
CTTCCACCTCGCCGAAGTCCAGCGTCTCCTCCAGGCGAGGACTGAGGTCCAGTGGCACACGCTCGGTCTG
AGCAGAAGTTTCTCCCTCTTCCTGGTCACTGCTTGGCCTTTCCACAGGACTGTTCAATGCAGGTCTGATG
CTATCTGACCGCTGTGTANGAAAAGGTACTTGAATCCGTCCTTCTAAAATATTGTCTGTTGTTATTTCAA
CTGAGCGTGT
